>Addgene plasmid #67433 | pDEST40-ARF3-V5-His6 | addgene partial sequence | sequence record 119569 | T7 5'-TAATACGACTCACTATAGGG-3'
AAAAAGCAGGCTTAGAAGGAGATAGAACCATGGGCAATATCTTTGGAAACCTTCTCAAGAGCCTGATTGG
GAAGAAGGAGATGCGCATCCTGATGGTGGGCCTGGATGCCGCAGGAAAGACCACCATCCTATACAAGCTG
AAACTGGGGGAGATCGTCACCACCATCCCTACCATTGGGTTCAATGTGGAGACAGTGGAGTATAAGAACA
TCAGCTTTACAGTGTGGGATGTGGGTGGCCAGGACAAGATTCGACCCCTCTGGAGACACTACTTCCAGAA
CACCCAAGGGTTGATATTTGTGGTCGACAGCAATGATCGGGAGCGAGTAAATGAGGCCCGGGAAGAGCTG
ATGAGAATGCTGGCGGAGGACGAGCTCCGGGATGCTGTACTCCTTGTCTTTGCAAACAAACAGGATCTGC
CTAATGCTATGAACGCTGCTGAGATCACAGACAAGCTGGGCCTGCATTCCCTTCGTCACCGTAACTGGTA
CATTCAGGCCACCTGTGCCACCAGCGGGGACGGGCTGTACGAAGGCCTGGACTGGCTGGCCAATCAGCTC
AAAAACAAGAAGGACCCAGCTTTCTTGTACAAAGTGGTTGATCTAGAGGGCCCGCGGTTCGAAGGTAAGC
CTATCCCTAACCCTCTCCTCGGTCTCGATTCTACGCGTACCGGTCATCATCACCATCACCATTGAGTTTA
AACCCGCTGATCAGCCTCGACTGTGCCTTCTAGTTGCCAGCCATCTGTTGTTTGCCCCTCCCCCGTGCCT
TCCTTGACCCTGGAAGGTGCCACTCCCACTGTCCTTTCCTAATAAAATGAGGAAATTGCATCGCATTGTC
TGAGTAGGTGTCATTCTATTCTGGGGGGTGGGGTGGGGCAGGACAGCAAGGGGGGA
