[The description below was written by a language model from this plasmid's Addgene catalogue record.]
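Description:
pDEST40-ARF3-V5-His6 is a mammalian expression plasmid built on the commercial Gateway destination vector pcDNA-DEST40. It carries the human ARF3 coding sequence, which encodes a member of the ARF family of small regulatory GTPases, introduced by Gateway recombination cloning. Expression is driven by the CMV promoter, a strong constitutive promoter in most mammalian cell lines. The use of a BGH reverse sequencing primer suggests that the insert is followed by a bovine growth hormone polyadenylation region, although the record does not list this element explicitly. The plasmid is maintained in E. coli as a high-copy construct under ampicillin selection. A neomycin resistance marker allows G418 selection of transfected mammalian cells, so stable lines can be derived in addition to transient expression.

The ARF3 open reading frame is fused in frame to V5 epitope and six-histidine tags supplied by the backbone at the C terminus. The V5 epitope permits detection by immunoblotting, immunofluorescence or immunoprecipitation with anti-V5 antibodies, while the His6 tag supports detection or enrichment by immobilised metal affinity chromatography. Placing the tags at the C terminus leaves the N terminus free, which matters for ARF proteins because they are generally N-myristoylated there. The construct belongs to a collection of plasmids for expressing or knocking down human ARF, ARL and SAR family GTPases, and its stated purpose is expression of tagged human ARF3 in mammalian cells. No feature table was provided, so the exact arrangement of recombination sites and other backbone elements cannot be confirmed from the record.
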