Addgene plasmid #67433: pDEST40-ARF3-V5-His6
Purpose: Mammalian expression of hArf3 with C-term V5 and His6 tag
Depositing lab: Richard Kahn. Depositing organization: Emory University. Publication: Tool box: Plasmids for the expression or knockdown of human ARF Family GTPases (ARF/ARL/SAR) and their co-expression in bacteria with N-myristoyltransferases. Kerr SC, Kahn RA. Cell Logist. 2015 Sep 21;5(3):e1090523. doi: 10.1080/21592799.2015.1090523. eCollection 2015 Jul-Sep. PubMed 27057421.
Backbone
  Vector backbone: pcDNA-DEST40
  Backbone manufacturer: Life Technologies
  Vector type: Mammalian Expression
  Selectable markers: Neomycin (select with G418)
Growth in bacteria
  Bacterial resistance: Ampicillin, 100 μg/mL
  Growth temperature: 37°C
  Growth strain: DH5alpha
  Copy number: High Copy
Gene/Insert
  Gene/Insert name: ARF3 (alt name: pRK2n-D40)
  Species: H. sapiens (human)
  Entrez Gene: ARF3
  Promoter: CMV
  Tag / fusion protein: V5 (C terminal on backbone); His (C terminal on backbone)
  Cloning method: Gateway Cloning
  Sequencing primers: 5′ CMV-F; 3′ BGH-rev
Terms and licenses: Academic/Nonprofit Terms; Industry Terms: Not Available to Industry
How to cite: pDEST40-ARF3-V5-His6 was a gift from Richard Kahn (Addgene plasmid # 67433 ; http://n2t.net/addgene:67433 ; RRID:Addgene_67433)
